Addgene plasmid #75930: MOS gRNA (BRDN0001147046)
Purpose: 3rd generation lentiviral gRNA plasmid targeting human MOS
Depositing lab: John Doench & David Root. Depositing organization: Broad Institute. Publication: Optimized sgRNA design to maximize activity and minimize off-target effects of CRISPR-Cas9. Doench JG, Fusi N, Sullender M, Hegde M, Vaimberg EW, Donovan KF, Smith I, Tothova Z, Wilen C, Orchard R, Virgin HW, Listgarten J, Root DE. Nat Biotechnol. 2016 Jan 18. doi: 10.1038/nbt.3437. PubMed 26780180.
Backbone
  Vector backbone: lentiGuide-Puro
  Backbone manufacturer: Zhang Lab (Addgene plasmid # 52963)
  Vector type: Mammalian Expression, Lentiviral, CRISPR
  Selectable markers: Puromycin
Growth in bacteria
  Bacterial resistance: Ampicillin, 100 μg/mL
  Growth temperature: 37°C
  Growth strain: DH5alpha
  Copy number: High Copy
Gene/Insert
  Gene/Insert name: MOS (alt names: MOS; NM_005372.1)
  gRNA/shRNA sequence: AGTGCACAATGCTTTGCGAG
  Species: H. sapiens (human)
  Entrez Gene: MOS (a.k.a. MSV)
  Promoter: hU6
  Cloning method: Unknown
  Sequencing primers: 5′ U6-F; 3′ pS2-R
Terms and licenses: Academic/Nonprofit Terms; Industry Terms: Not Available to Industry
Depositor comments: The gRNA was designed to target the following Genbank reference sequence(s): NM_005372.1. Note that this plasmid does NOT contain Cas9. It should be used in conjunction with lentiCas9-Blast (Addgene #52962) or otherwise with cell lines already expressing Cas9. Browse the full kinome gRNA library at http://www.addgene.org/pooled-library/broadgpp-human-kinome/ or visit http://www.broadinstitute.org/rnai/public/ for detailed protocols and information.
How to cite: MOS gRNA (BRDN0001147046) was a gift from John Doench & David Root (Addgene plasmid # 75930 ; http://n2t.net/addgene:75930 ; RRID:Addgene_75930)
