[The description below was written by a language model from this plasmid's Addgene catalogue record and the feature table of its GenBank file.]
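Description:
MOS gRNA (BRDN0001147046) is a third-generation lentiviral CRISPR guide plasmid built on the lentiGuide-Puro backbone. It delivers a single guide RNA against the human MOS gene, designed against the reference transcript NM_005372.1. The 8.3 kb circular plasmid is propagated in E. coli at high copy from a ColE1/pUC-type origin under ampicillin selection (bla). It also carries an f1 origin, an SV40 origin and leftover lac, T7 and T3 cloning-vector elements that play no part in guide delivery.

The lentiviral transfer cassette begins with an RSV promoter fused to a truncated HIV-1 5' LTR, which makes genomic RNA production in packaging cells independent of Tat. This is followed by the Psi packaging signal and the Rev response element for nuclear export. The cassette ends in a U3-deleted, self-inactivating 3' LTR with a downstream SV40 polyadenylation signal.

Two expression units sit between the LTRs. A human U6 RNA polymerase III promoter drives the MOS-targeting spacer fused to the Streptococcus pyogenes Cas9 guide scaffold, and the cPPT/CTS element that aids nuclear import of the provirus lies just downstream of this unit. An EF-1-alpha promoter with its intron A then drives puromycin N-acetyltransferase, stabilised by a WPRE, so that transduced mammalian cells can be selected with puromycin.

The plasmid does not encode Cas9, so it must be used with a separate Cas9 lentivector or in cells that already express the nuclease. It belongs to a human kinome guide collection linked to work on optimised sgRNA design, and it is suited to knocking out or disrupting MOS in human cells.
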