LOCUS       Exported 8323 bp ds-DNA circular SYN 13-MAY-2021
DEFINITION  3rd generation lentiviral gRNA plasmid targeting human MOS.
ACCESSION   .
VERSION     .
KEYWORDS    MOS gRNA (BRDN0001147046)
SOURCE      synthetic DNA construct
  ORGANISM  synthetic DNA construct
REFERENCE   1 (bases 1 to 8323)
  AUTHORS   Doench JG, Fusi N, Sullender M, Hegde M, Vaimberg EW, Donovan KF,
            Smith I, Tothova Z, Wilen C, Orchard R, Virgin HW, Listgarten J,
            Root DE
  TITLE     Optimized sgRNA design to maximize activity and minimize off-target
            effects of CRISPR-Cas9.
  JOURNAL   Nat Biotechnol. 2016 Jan 18. doi: 10.1038/nbt.3437.
  PUBMED    26780180
REFERENCE   2 (bases 1 to 8323)
  AUTHORS   .
  TITLE     Direct Submission
  JOURNAL   Exported May 13, 2021 from SnapGene Server 1.1.58
            http://www.snapgene.com
FEATURES             Location/Qualifiers
     source          1..8323
                     /organism="synthetic DNA construct"
                     /mol_type="other DNA"
     promoter        87..1265
                     /label=EF-1-alpha promoter
                     /note="strong constitutive promoter for human elongation
                     factor EF-1-alpha"
     intron          318..1256
                     /label=EF-1-alpha intron A
                     /note="intron upstream of the start codon of human
                     EF-1-alpha"
     primer_bind     1213..1233
                     /label=EF1a-F
                     /note="Human elongation factor-1a promoter, forward primer"
     CDS             1278..1877
                     /codon_start=1
                     /gene="pac from Streptomyces alboniger"
                     /product="puromycin N-acetyltransferase"
                     /label=PuroR
                     /note="confers resistance to puromycin"
                     /translation="MTEYKPTVRLATRDDVPRAVRTLAAAFADYPATRHTVDPDRHIER
                     VTELQELFLTRVGLDIGKVWVADDGAAVAVWTTPESVEAGAVFAEIGPRMAELSGSRLA
                     AQQQMEGLLAPHRPKEPAWFLATVGVSPDHQGKGLGSAVVLPGVEAAERAGVPAFLETS
                     APRNLPFYERLGFTVTADVEVPEGPRTWCMTRKPGA"
     primer_bind     complement(1278..1297)
                     /label=Puro-R
                     /note="Puromycin resistance gene, reverse primer. Also
                     called puro-variant-R"
     primer_bind     1774..1794
                     /label=Puro-F
                     /note="Puromycin resistance gene, forward primer"
     misc_feature    1893..2481
                     /label=WPRE
                     /note="woodchuck hepatitis virus posttranscriptional
                     regulatory element"
     primer_bind     complement(1946..1966)
                     /label=WPRE-R
                     /note="WPRE, reverse primer"
     CDS             complement(2364..2375)
                     /codon_start=1
                     /product="Factor Xa recognition and cleavage site"
                     /label=Factor Xa site
                     /translation="IEGR"
     LTR             2553..2786
                     /label=3' LTR (Delta-U3)
                     /note="self-inactivating 3' long terminal repeat (LTR) from
                     HIV-1"
     polyA_signal    2864..2985
                     /label=SV40 poly(A) signal
                     /note="SV40 polyadenylation signal"
     primer_bind     complement(2901..2920)
                     /label=SV40pA-R
                     /note="SV40 polyA, reverse primer"
     primer_bind     2955..2974
                     /label=EBV-rev
                     /note="SV40 polyA terminator, reverse primer"
     rep_origin      3025..3160
                     /label=SV40 ori
                     /note="SV40 origin of replication"
     primer_bind     3087..3106
                     /label=SV40pro-F
                     /note="SV40 promoter/origin, forward primer"
     primer_bind     complement(3180..3199)
                     /label=T7
                     /note="T7 promoter, forward primer"
     promoter        complement(3181..3199)
                     /label=T7 promoter
                     /note="promoter for bacteriophage T7 RNA polymerase"
     primer_bind     complement(3209..3226)
                     /label=M13 Forward
                     /note="In lacZ gene. Also called M13-F20 or M13 (-21)
                     Forward"
     primer_bind     complement(3209..3225)
                     /label=M13 fwd
                     /note="common sequencing primer, one of multiple similar
                     variants"
     primer_bind     complement(3218..3240)
                     /label=M13/pUC Forward
                     /note="In lacZ gene"
     rep_origin      3367..3822
                     /direction=RIGHT
                     /label=f1 ori
                     /note="f1 bacteriophage origin of replication; arrow
                     indicates direction of (+) strand synthesis"
     primer_bind     complement(3454..3473)
                     /label=F1ori-R
                     /note="F1 origin, reverse primer"
     primer_bind     3664..3685
                     /label=F1ori-F
                     /note="F1 origin, forward primer"
     promoter        3848..3952
                     /gene="bla"
                     /label=AmpR promoter
     CDS             3953..4813
                     /codon_start=1
                     /gene="bla"
                     /product="beta-lactamase"
                     /label=AmpR
                     /note="confers resistance to ampicillin, carbenicillin, and
                     related antibiotics"
                     /translation="MSIQHFRVALIPFFAAFCLPVFAHPETLVKVKDAEDQLGARVGYI
                     ELDLNSGKILESFRPEERFPMMSTFKVLLCGAVLSRIDAGQEQLGRRIHYSQNDLVEYS
                     PVTEKHLTDGMTVRELCSAAITMSDNTAANLLLTTIGGPKELTAFLHNMGDHVTRLDRW
                     EPELNEAIPNDERDTTMPVAMATTLRKLLTGELLTLASRQQLIDWMEADKVAGPLLRSA
                     LPAGWFIADKSGAGERGSRGIIAALGPDGKPSRIVVIYTTGSQATMDERNRQIAEIGAS
                     LIKHW"
     primer_bind     complement(4171..4190)
                     /label=Amp-R
                     /note="Ampicillin resistance gene, reverse primer"
     rep_origin      4984..5572
                     /direction=RIGHT
                     /label=ori
                     /note="high-copy-number ColE1/pMB1/pBR322/pUC origin of
                     replication"
     primer_bind     5473..5492
                     /label=pBR322ori-F
                     /note="pBR322 origin, forward primer"
     primer_bind     5726..5743
                     /label=L4440
                     /note="L4440 vector, forward primer"
     protein_bind    5860..5881
                     /label=CAP binding site
                     /bound_moiety="E. coli catabolite activator protein"
                     /note="CAP binding activates transcription in the presence
                     of cAMP."
     promoter        5896..5926
                     /label=lac promoter
                     /note="promoter for the E. coli lac operon"
     protein_bind    5934..5950
                     /label=lac operator
                     /bound_moiety="lac repressor encoded by lacI"
                     /note="The lac repressor binds to the lac operator to
                     inhibit transcription in E. coli. This inhibition can be
                     relieved by adding lactose or
                     isopropyl-beta-D-thiogalactopyranoside (IPTG)."
     primer_bind     5939..5961
                     /label=M13/pUC Reverse
                     /note="In lacZ gene"
     primer_bind     5958..5974
                     /label=M13 rev
                     /note="common sequencing primer, one of multiple similar
                     variants"
     primer_bind     5958..5974
                     /label=M13 Reverse
                     /note="In lacZ gene. Also called M13-rev"
     primer_bind     5993..6013
                     /label=T3
                     /note="T3 promoter, forward primer"
     promoter        5995..6013
                     /label=T3 promoter
                     /note="promoter for bacteriophage T3 RNA polymerase"
     promoter        6041..6267
                     /label=RSV promoter
                     /note="Rous sarcoma virus enhancer/promoter"
     LTR             6268..6448
                     /label=5' LTR (truncated)
                     /note="truncated 5' long terminal repeat (LTR) from HIV-1"
     misc_feature    6495..6620
                     /label=HIV-1 Psi
                     /note="packaging signal of human immunodeficiency virus
                     type 1"
     misc_feature    7113..7346
                     /label=RRE
                     /note="The Rev response element (RRE) of HIV-1 allows for
                     Rev-dependent mRNA export from the nucleus to the
                     cytoplasm."
     CDS             7531..7575
                     /codon_start=1
                     /product="antigenic peptide corresponding to amino acids
                     655 to 669 of the HIV envelope protein gp41 (Lutje Hulsik
                     et al., 2013)"
                     /label=gp41 peptide
                     /note="recognized by the 2H10 single-chain llama nanobody"
                     /translation="KNEQELLELDKWASL"
     promoter        7753..7993
                     /label=U6 promoter
                     /note="RNA polymerase III promoter for human U6 snRNA"
     primer_bind     7753..7773
                     /label=hU6-F
                     /note="Human U6 promoter, forward primer"
     primer_bind     7924..7943
                     /label=LKO.1 5'
                     /note="Human U6 promoter, forward primer"
     misc_RNA        8023..8098
                     /label=gRNA scaffold
                     /note="guide RNA scaffold for the Streptococcus pyogenes
                     CRISPR/Cas9 system"
     misc_feature    8154..8271
                     /label=cPPT/CTS
                     /note="central polypurine tract and central termination
                     sequence of HIV-1"
ORIGIN
        1 cccgggtgca aagatggata aagttttaaa cagagaggaa tctttgcagc taatggacct
       61 tctaggtctt gaaaggagtg ggaattggct ccggtgcccg tcagtgggca gagcgcacat
      121 cgcccacagt ccccgagaag ttggggggag gggtcggcaa ttgatccggt gcctagagaa
      181 ggtggcgcgg ggtaaactgg gaaagtgatg tcgtgtactg gctccgcctt tttcccgagg
      241 gtgggggaga accgtatata agtgcagtag tcgccgtgaa cgttcttttt cgcaacgggt
      301 ttgccgccag aacacaggta agtgccgtgt gtggttcccg cgggcctggc ctctttacgg
      361 gttatggccc ttgcgtgcct tgaattactt ccacctggct gcagtacgtg attcttgatc
      421 ccgagcttcg ggttggaagt gggtgggaga gttcgaggcc ttgcgcttaa ggagcccctt
      481 cgcctcgtgc ttgagttgag gcctggcctg ggcgctgggg ccgccgcgtg cgaatctggt
      541 ggcaccttcg cgcctgtctc gctgctttcg ataagtctct agccatttaa aatttttgat
      601 gacctgctgc gacgcttttt ttctggcaag atagtcttgt aaatgcgggc caagatctgc
      661 acactggtat ttcggttttt ggggccgcgg gcggcgacgg ggcccgtgcg tcccagcgca
      721 catgttcggc gaggcggggc ctgcgagcgc ggccaccgag aatcggacgg gggtagtctc
      781 aagctggccg gcctgctctg gtgcctggcc tcgcgccgcc gtgtatcgcc ccgccctggg
      841 cggcaaggct ggcccggtcg gcaccagttg cgtgagcgga aagatggccg cttcccggcc
      901 ctgctgcagg gagctcaaaa tggaggacgc ggcgctcggg agagcgggcg ggtgagtcac
      961 ccacacaaag gaaaagggcc tttccgtcct cagccgtcgc ttcatgtgac tccacggagt
     1021 accgggcgcc gtccaggcac ctcgattagt tctcgagctt ttggagtacg tcgtctttag
     1081 gttgggggga ggggttttat gcgatggagt ttccccacac tgagtgggtg gagactgaag
     1141 ttaggccagc ttggcacttg atgtaattct ccttggaatt tgcccttttt gagtttggat
     1201 cttggttcat tctcaagcct cagacagtgg ttcaaagttt ttttcttcca tttcaggtgt
     1261 cgtgacgtac ggccaccatg accgagtaca agcccacggt gcgcctcgcc acccgcgacg
     1321 acgtccccag ggccgtacgc accctcgccg ccgcgttcgc cgactacccc gccacgcgcc
     1381 acaccgtcga tccggaccgc cacatcgagc gggtcaccga gctgcaagaa ctcttcctca
     1441 cgcgcgtcgg gctcgacatc ggcaaggtgt gggtcgcgga cgacggcgcc gccgtggcgg
     1501 tctggaccac gccggagagc gtcgaagcgg gggcggtgtt cgccgagatc ggcccgcgca
     1561 tggccgagtt gagcggttcc cggctggccg cgcagcaaca gatggaaggc ctcctggcgc
     1621 cgcaccggcc caaggagccc gcgtggttcc tggccaccgt cggagtctcg cccgaccacc
     1681 agggcaaggg tctgggcagc gccgtcgtgc tccccggagt ggaggcggcc gagcgcgccg
     1741 gggtgcccgc cttcctggag acctccgcgc cccgcaacct ccccttctac gagcggctcg
     1801 gcttcaccgt caccgccgac gtcgaggtgc ccgaaggacc gcgcacctgg tgcatgaccc
     1861 gcaagcccgg tgcctgaacg cgttaagtcg acaatcaacc tctggattac aaaatttgtg
     1921 aaagattgac tggtattctt aactatgttg ctccttttac gctatgtgga tacgctgctt
     1981 taatgccttt gtatcatgct attgcttccc gtatggcttt cattttctcc tccttgtata
     2041 aatcctggtt gctgtctctt tatgaggagt tgtggcccgt tgtcaggcaa cgtggcgtgg
     2101 tgtgcactgt gtttgctgac gcaaccccca ctggttgggg cattgccacc acctgtcagc
     2161 tcctttccgg gactttcgct ttccccctcc ctattgccac ggcggaactc atcgccgcct
     2221 gccttgcccg ctgctggaca ggggctcggc tgttgggcac tgacaattcc gtggtgttgt
     2281 cggggaaatc atcgtccttt ccttggctgc tcgcctgtgt tgccacctgg attctgcgcg
     2341 ggacgtcctt ctgctacgtc ccttcggccc tcaatccagc ggaccttcct tcccgcggcc
     2401 tgctgccggc tctgcggcct cttccgcgtc ttcgccttcg ccctcagacg agtcggatct
     2461 ccctttgggc cgcctccccg cgtcgacttt aagaccaatg acttacaagg cagctgtaga
     2521 tcttagccac tttttaaaag aaaagggggg actggaaggg ctaattcact cccaacgaag
     2581 acaagatctg ctttttgctt gtactgggtc tctctggtta gaccagatct gagcctggga
     2641 gctctctggc taactaggga acccactgct taagcctcaa taaagcttgc cttgagtgct
     2701 tcaagtagtg tgtgcccgtc tgttgtgtga ctctggtaac tagagatccc tcagaccctt
     2761 ttagtcagtg tggaaaatct ctagcagtac gtatagtagt tcatgtcatc ttattattca
     2821 gtatttataa cttgcaaaga aatgaatatc agagagtgag aggaacttgt ttattgcagc
     2881 ttataatggt tacaaataaa gcaatagcat cacaaatttc acaaataaag catttttttc
     2941 actgcattct agttgtggtt tgtccaaact catcaatgta tcttatcatg tctggctcta
     3001 gctatcccgc ccctaactcc gcccatcccg cccctaactc cgcccagttc cgcccattct
     3061 ccgccccatg gctgactaat tttttttatt tatgcagagg ccgaggccgc ctcggcctct
     3121 gagctattcc agaagtagtg aggaggcttt tttggaggcc tagggacgta cccaattcgc
     3181 cctatagtga gtcgtattac gcgcgctcac tggccgtcgt tttacaacgt cgtgactggg
     3241 aaaaccctgg cgttacccaa cttaatcgcc ttgcagcaca tccccctttc gccagctggc
     3301 gtaatagcga agaggcccgc accgatcgcc cttcccaaca gttgcgcagc ctgaatggcg
     3361 aatgggnnnn nnnnnnnnnn nnnnnnnnnn nnnnnnnnnn nnnnnnnnnn nnnnnnnnnn
     3421 nnnnnnnnnn nnnnnnnnnn nnnnnnnnnn nnnnnnnnnn nnnnnnnnnn nnnnnnnnnn
     3481 nnnnnnnnnn cnnnnnnnnn nnnnnnnnnn nnnnnnnnnn nnnnnnnnnn nnnnnnnnnn
     3541 nnnnnnnnnn nnnnnnnnnn nnnnnnnnnn nnnnnnnnnn nnannnnnnn nnnnnnnnnn
     3601 nnnnnnnnnn nnnnnnnnnn nnnnnnnnnn nncctttgac gttggagtcc acgttcttta
     3661 atagtggact cttgttccaa actggaacaa cactcaaccc tatctcggtc tattcttttg
     3721 atttataagg gattttgccg atttcggcct attggttaaa aaatgagctg atttaacaaa
     3781 aatttaacgc gaattttaac aaaatattaa cgcttacaat ttaggtggca cttttcgggg
     3841 aaatgtgcgc ggaaccccta tttgtttatt tttctaaata cattcaaata tgtatccgct
     3901 catgagacaa taaccctgat aaatgcttca ataatattga aaaaggaaga gtatgagtat
     3961 tcaacatttc cgtgtcgccc ttattccctt ttttgcggca ttttgccttc ctgtttttgc
     4021 tcacccagaa acgctggtga aagtaaaaga tgctgaagat cagttgggtg cacgagtggg
     4081 ttacatcgaa ctggatctca acagcggtaa gatccttgag agttttcgcc ccgaagaacg
     4141 ttttccaatg atgagcactt ttaaagttct gctatgtggc gcggtattat cccgtattga
     4201 cgccgggcaa gagcaactcg gtcgccgcat acactattct cagaatgact tggttgagta
     4261 ctcaccagtc acagaaaagc atcttacgga tggcatgaca gtaagagaat tatgcagtgc
     4321 tgccataacc atgagtgata acactgcggc caacttactt ctgacaacga tcggaggacc
     4381 gaaggagcta accgcttttt tgcacaacat gggggatcat gtaactcgcc ttgatcgttg
     4441 ggaaccggag ctgaatgaag ccataccaaa cgacgagcgt gacaccacga tgcctgtagc
     4501 aatggcaaca acgttgcgca aactattaac tggcgaacta cttactctag cttcccggca
     4561 acaattaata gactggatgg aggcggataa agttgcagga ccacttctgc gctcggccct
     4621 tccggctggc tggtttattg ctgataaatc tggagccggt gagcgtgggt ctcgcggtat
     4681 cattgcagca ctggggccag atggtaagcc ctcccgtatc gtagttatct acacgacggg
     4741 gagtcaggca actatggatg aacgaaatag acagatcgct gagataggtg cctcactgat
     4801 taagcattgg taactgtcag accaagttta ctcatatata ctttagattg atttaaaact
     4861 tcatttttaa tttaaaagga tctaggtgaa gatccttttt gataatctca tgaccaaaat
     4921 cccttaacgt gagttttcgt tccactgagc gtcagacccc gtagaaaaga tcaaaggatc
     4981 ttcttgagat cctttttttc tgcgcgtaat ctgctgcttg caaacaaaaa aaccaccgct
     5041 accagcggtg gtttgtttgc cggatcaaga gctaccaact ctttttccga aggtaactgg
     5101 cttcagcaga gcgcagatac caaatactgt tcttctagtg tagccgtagt taggccacca
     5161 cttcaagaac tctgtagcac cgcctacata cctcgctctg ctaatcctgt taccagtggc
     5221 tgctgccagt ggcgataagt cgtgtcttac cgggttggac tcaagacgat agttaccgga
     5281 taaggcgcag cggtcgggct gaacgggggg ttcgtgcaca cagcccagct tggagcgaac
     5341 gacctacacc gaactgagat acctacagcg tgagctatga gaaagcgcca cgcttcccga
     5401 agggagaaag gcggacaggt atccggtaag cggcagggtc ggaacaggag agcgcacgag
     5461 ggagcttcca gggggaaacg cctggtatct ttatagtcct gtcgggtttc gccacctctg
     5521 acttgagcgt cgatttttgt gatgctcgtc aggggggcgg agcctatgga aaaacgccag
     5581 caacgcggcc tttttacggt tcctggcctt ttgctggcct tttgctcaca tgttctttcc
     5641 tgcgttatcc cctgattctg tggataaccg tattaccgcc tttgagtgag ctgataccgc
     5701 tcgccgcagc cgaacgaccg agcgcagcga gtcagtgagc gaggaagcgg aagagcgccc
     5761 aatacgcaaa ccgcctctcc ccgcgcgttg gccgattcat taatgcagct ggcacgacag
     5821 gtttcccgac tggaaagcgg gcagtgagcg caacgcaatt aatgtgagtt agctcactca
     5881 ttaggcaccc caggctttac actttatgct tccggctcgt atgttgtgtg gaattgtgag
     5941 cggataacaa tttcacacag gaaacagcta tgaccatgat tacgccaagc gcgcaattaa
     6001 ccctcactaa agggaacaaa agctggagct gcaagcttaa tgtagtctta tgcaatactc
     6061 ttgtagtctt gcaacatggt aacgatgagt tagcaacatg ccttacaagg agagaaaaag
     6121 caccgtgcat gccgattggt ggaagtaagg tggtacgatc gtgccttatt aggaaggcaa
     6181 cagacgggtc tgacatggat tggacgaacc actgaattgc cgcattgcag agatattgta
     6241 tttaagtgcc tagctcgata cataaacggg tctctctggt tagaccagat ctgagcctgg
     6301 gagctctctg gctaactagg gaacccactg cttaagcctc aataaagctt gccttgagtg
     6361 cttcaagtag tgtgtgcccg tctgttgtgt gactctggta actagagatc cctcagaccc
     6421 ttttagtcag tgtggaaaat ctctagcagt ggcgcccgaa cagggacttg aaagcgaaag
     6481 ggaaaccaga ggagctctct cgacgcagga ctcggcttgc tgaagcgcgc acggcaagag
     6541 gcgaggggcg gcgactggtg agtacgccaa aaattttgac tagcggaggc tagaaggaga
     6601 gagatgggtg cgagagcgtc agtattaagc gggggagaat tagatcgcga tgggaaaaaa
     6661 ttcggttaag gccaggggga aagaaaaaat ataaattaaa acatatagta tgggcaagca
     6721 gggagctaga acgattcgca gttaatcctg gcctgttaga aacatcagaa ggctgtagac
     6781 aaatactggg acagctacaa ccatcccttc agacaggatc agaagaactt agatcattat
     6841 ataatacagt agcaaccctc tattgtgtgc atcaaaggat agagataaaa gacaccaagg
     6901 aagctttaga caagatagag gaagagcaaa acaaaagtaa gaccaccgca cagcaagcgg
     6961 ccgctgatct tcagacctgg aggaggagat atgagggaca attggagaag tgaattatat
     7021 aaatataaag tagtaaaaat tgaaccatta ggagtagcac ccaccaaggc aaagagaaga
     7081 gtggtgcaga gagaaaaaag agcagtggga ataggagctt tgttccttgg gttcttggga
     7141 gcagcaggaa gcactatggg cgcagcgtca atgacgctga cggtacaggc cagacaatta
     7201 ttgtctggta tagtgcagca gcagaacaat ttgctgaggg ctattgaggc gcaacagcat
     7261 ctgttgcaac tcacagtctg gggcatcaag cagctccagg caagaatcct ggctgtggaa
     7321 agatacctaa aggatcaaca gctcctgggg atttggggtt gctctggaaa actcatttgc
     7381 accactgctg tgccttggaa tgctagttgg agtaataaat ctctggaaca gatttggaat
     7441 cacacgacct ggatggagtg ggacagagaa attaacaatt acacaagctt aatacactcc
     7501 ttaattgaag aatcgcaaaa ccagcaagaa aagaatgaac aagaattatt ggaattagat
     7561 aaatgggcaa gtttgtggaa ttggtttaac ataacaaatt ggctgtggta tataaaatta
     7621 ttcataatga tagtaggagg cttggtaggt ttaagaatag tttttgctgt actttctata
     7681 gtgaatagag ttaggcaggg atattcacca ttatcgtttc agacccacct cccaaccccg
     7741 aggggaccca gagagggcct atttcccatg attccttcat atttgcatat acgatacaag
     7801 gctgttagag agataattag aattaatttg actgtaaaca caaagatatt agtacaaaat
     7861 acgtgacgta gaaagtaata atttcttggg tagtttgcag ttttaaaatt atgttttaaa
     7921 atggactatc atatgcttac cgtaacttga aagtatttcg atttcttggc tttatatatc
     7981 ttgtggaaag gacgaaacac cgagtgcaca atgctttgcg aggttttaga gctagaaata
     8041 gcaagttaaa ataaggctag tccgttatca acttgaaaaa gtggcaccga gtcggtgctt
     8101 ttttaagctt ggcgtaacta gatcttgaga caaatggcag tattcatcca caattttaaa
     8161 agaaaagggg ggattggggg gtacagtgca ggggaaagaa tagtagacat aatagcaaca
     8221 gacatacaaa ctaaagaatt acaaaaacaa attacaaaaa ttcaaaattt tcgggtttat
     8281 tacagggaca gcagagatcc actttggcgc cggctcgagg ggg
//
