>Addgene plasmid #75930 | MOS gRNA (BRDN0001147046) | depositor partial sequence | sequence record 143390 | Target Sequence
AGTGCACAATGCTTTGCGAG
