>Addgene plasmid #75930 | MOS gRNA (BRDN0001147046) | addgene partial sequence | sequence record 184847 | hU6-F
CGTGACGTAGAAAGTAATAATTTCTTGGGTAGTTTGCAGTTTTAAAATTATGTTTTAAAATGGACTATCA
TATGCTTACCGTAACTTGAAAGTATTTCGATTTCTTGGCTTTATATATCTTGTGGAAAGGACGAAACACC
GAGTGCACAATGCTTTGCGAGGTTTTAGAGCTAGAAATAGCAAGTTAAAATAAGGCTAGTCCGTTATCAA
CTTGAAAAAGTGGCACCGAGTCGGTGCTTTTTTAAGCTTGGCGTAACTAGATCTTGAGACAAATGGCAGT
ATTCATCCACAATTTTAAAAGAAAAGGGGGGATTGGGGGGTACAGTGCAGGGGAAAGAATAGTAGACATA
ATAGCAACAGACATACAAACTAAAGAATTACAAAAACAAATTACAAAAATTCAAAATTTTCGGGTTTATT
ACAGGGACAGCAGAGATCCACTTTGGCGCCGGCTCGAGGGGGCCCGGGTGCAAAGATGGATAAAGTTTTA
AACAGAGAGGAATCTTTGCAGCTAATGGACCTTCTAGGTCTTGAAAGGAGTGGGAATTGGCTCCGGTGCC
CGTCAGTGGG
